>Addgene plasmid #222189 | pET20b-mPTER | addgene full sequence | sequence record 442824 | Addgene NGS Result
TGGCGAATGGG
[124 nt withheld, positions 12-135]
C
[91 nt withheld, positions 137-227]
A
[49 nt withheld, positions 229-277]
CCTTTGACGTTGGAGTCCACGTTCTTT
[37 nt withheld, positions 305-341]
ACCCTATCTCGGTCTATTCTTTTGATTTATAAGGGATTTTGCCGATTTCGGCCTATTGGTTAAAAAATGA
GCTGATTTAACAAAAATTTAACGCGAATTTTAACAAAATATTAACGCTTACAATTTAGGTGGCACTTTTC
GGGGAAATGTGCGCGGAACCCCTATTTGTTTATTTTTCTAAATACATTCAAATATGTATCCGCTCATGAG
ACAATAACCCTGATAAATGCTTCAATAATATTGAAAAAGGAAGAGTATGAGTATTCAACATTTCCGTGTC
GCCCTTATTCCCTTTTTTGCGGCATTTTGCCTTCCTGTTTTTGCTCACCCAGAAACGCTGGTGAAAGTAA
AAGATGCTGAAGATCAGTTGGGTGCACGAGTGGGTTACATCGAACTGGATCTCAACAGCGGTAAGATCCT
TGAGAGTTTTCGCCCCGAAGAACGTTTTCCAATGATGAGCACTTTTAAAGTTCTGCTATGTGGCGCGGTA
TTATCCCGTATTGACGCCGGGCAAGAGCAACTCGGTCGCCGCATACACTATTCTCAGAATGACTTGGTTG
AGTACTCACCAGTCACAGAAAAGCATCTTACGGATGGCATGACAGTAAGAGAATTATGCAGTGCTGCCAT
AACCATGAGTGATAACACTGCGGCCAACTTACTTCTGACAACGATCGGAGGACCGAAGGAGCTAACCGCT
TTTTTGCACAACATGGGGGATCATGTAACTCGCCTTGATCGTTGGGAACCGGAGCTGAATGAAGCCATAC
CAAACGACGAGCGTGACACCACGATGCCTGCAGCAATGGCAACAACGTTGCGCAAACTATTAACTGGCGA
ACTACTTACTCTAGCTTCCCGGCAACAATTAATAGACTGGATGGAGGCGGATAAAGTTGCAGGACCACTT
CTGCGCTCGGCCCTTCCGGCTGGCTGGTTTATTGCTGATAAATCTGGAGCCGGTGAGCGTGGGTCTCGCG
GTATCATTGCAGCACTGGGGCCAGATGGTAAGCCCTCCCGTATCGTAGTTATCTACACGACGGGGAGTCA
GGCAACTATGGATGAACGAAATAGACAGATCGCTGAGATAGGTGCCTCACTGATTAAGCATTGGTAACTG
TCAGACCAAGTTTACTCATATATACTTTAGATTGATTTAAAACTTCATTTTTAATTTAAAAGGATCTAGG
TGAAGATCCTTTTTGATAATCTCATGACCAAAATCCCTTAACGTGAGTTTTCGTTCCACTGAGCGTCAGA
CCCCGTAGAAAAGATCAAAGGATCTTCTTGAGATCCTTTTTTTCTGCGCGTAATCTGCTGCTTGCAAACA
AAAAAACCACCGCTACCAGCGGTGGTTTGTTTGCCGGATCAAGAGCTACCAACTCTTTTTCCGAAGGTAA
CTGGCTTCAGCAGAGCGCAGATACCAAATACTGTCCTTCTAGTGTAGCCGTAGTTAGGCCACCACTTCAA
GAACTCTGTAGCACCGCCTACATACCTCGCTCTGCTAATCCTGTTACCAGTGGCTGCTGCCAGTGGCGAT
AAGTCGTGTCTTACCGGGTTGGACTCAAGACGATAGTTACCGGATAAGGCGCAGCGGTCGGGCTGAACGG
GGGGTTCGTGCACACAGCCCAGCTTGGAGCGAACGACCTACACCGAACTGAGATACCTACAGCGTGAGCT
ATGAGAAAGCGCCACGCTTCCCGAAGGGAGAAAGGCGGACAGGTATCCGGTAAGCGGCAGGGTCGGAACA
GGAGAGCGCACGAGGGAGCTTCCAGGGGGAAACGCCTGGTATCTTTATAGTCCTGTCGGGTTTCGCCACC
TCTGACTTGAGCGTCGATTTTTGTGATGCTCGTCAGGGGGGCGGAGCCTATGGAAAAACGCCAGCAACGC
GGCCTTTTTACGGTTCCTGGCCTTTTGCTGGCCTTTTGCTCACATGTTCTTTCCTGCGTTATCCCCTGAT
TCTGTGGATAACCGTATTACCGCCTTTGAGTGAGCTGATACCGCTCGCCGCAGCCGAACGACCGAGCGCA
GCGAGTCAGTGAGCGAGGAAGCGGAAGAGCGCCTGATGCGGTATTTTCTCCTTACGCATCTGTGCGGTAT
TTCACACCGCAATGGTGCACTCTCAGTACAATCTGCTCTGATGCCGCATAGTTAAGCCAGTATACACTCC
GCTATCGCTACGTGACTGGGTCATGGCTGCGCCCCGACACCCGCCAACACCCGCTGACGCGCCCTGACGG
GCTTGTCTGCTCCCGGCATCCGCTTACAGACAAGCTGTGACCGTCTCCGGGAGCTGCATGTGTCAGAGGT
TTTCACCGTCATCACCGAAACGCGCGAGGCAGCTGCGGTAAAGCTCATCAGCGTGGTCGTGAAGCGATTC
ACAGATGTCTGCCTGTTCATCCGCGTCCAGCTCGTTGAGTTTCTCCAGAAGCGTTAATGTCTGGCTTCTG
ATAAAGCGGGCCATGTTAAGGGCGGTTTTTTCCTGTTTGGTCACTGATGCCTCCGTGTAAGGGGGATTTC
TGTTCATGGGGGTAATGATACCGATGAAACGAGAGAGGATGCTCACGATACGGGTTACTGATGATGAACA
TGCCCGGTTACTGGAACGTTGTGAGGGTAAACAACTGGCGGTATGGATGCGGCGGGACCAGAGAAAAATC
ACTCAGGGTCAATGCCAGCGCTTCGTTAATACAGATGTAGGTGTTCCACAGGGTAGCCAGCAGCATCCTG
CGATGCAGATCCGGAACATAATGGTGCAGGGCGCTGACTTCCGCGTTTCCAGACTTTACGAAACACGGAA
ACCGAAGACCATTCATGTTGTTGCTCAGGTCGCAGACGTTTTGCAGCAGCAGTCGCTTCACGTTCGCTCG
CGTATCGGTGATTCATTCTGCTAACCAGTAAGGCAACCCCGCCAGCCTAGCCGGGTCCTCAACGACAGGA
GCACGATCATGCGCACCCGTGGCCAGGACCCAACGCTGCCCGAGATCTCGATCCCGCGAAATTAATACGA
CTCACTATAGGGAGACCACAACGGTTTCCCTCTAGAAATAATTTTGTTTAACTTTAAGAAGGAGATATAC
ATATGTGGAGTCATCCTCAGTTCGAGAAAGGATCCTCGAGCCTTAGTGGCAAAGTGCAAACCGTGCTTGG
CCTTGTCGAACCTTCTCAATTAGGCCGCACTCTGACTCATGAGCATTTGACTATGACCTTTGACAGCTTT
TATTGTCCTCCGCCGCCGTGCCACGAAGTAACTAGCAAAGAGCCGATCATGATGAAGAACTTGTTCTGGA
TTCAAAAAAACCCTTATTCCCACCGCGAGAATTTGCAGTTAAATCAGGAGGTAGGGGCAATCCGTGAGGA
GCTTTTATACTTCAAAGCTAAGGGTGGTGGAGCCTTGGTAGAGAATACTACGACCGGTCTGTCTCGCGAC
GTCCATACTCTTAAGTGGTTAGCAGAACAGACCGGAGTACATATTATCGCAGGCGCGGGCTTCTACGTGG
ATGCGACACATTCGGCAGCCACGCGCGCAATGTCGGTTGAGCAGTTAACGGATGTGCTTATTAATGAAAT
CCTGCATGGTGCTGATGGAACCAGCATCAAATGCGGGGTCATCGGCGAAATCGGATGTAGCTGGCCGTTG
ACCGATTCTGAGCGTAAAATCCTTGAGGCTACAGCGCACGCGCAAGCCCAATTAGGATGTCCGGTTATTA
TCCACCCGGGCCGCAATCCCGGCGCACCGTTCCAGATTATTCGTATTTTGCAAGAAGCAGGGGCAGACAT
TAGCAAAACGGTTATGTCTCACTTAGACCGCACCATCTTCGATAAGAAAGAGCTTTTAGAGTTTGCACAG
CTGGGATGCTACCTTGAGTACGATCTTTTCGGGACAGAGTTATTGAATTACCAGTTATCCCCGGATATTG
ATATGCCCGATGACAATAAACGTATTCGCCGTGTTCACTTTCTTGTCGACGAGGGGTATGAGGACCGTAT
CTTGATGGCGCACGACATCCACACGAAGCACCGTTTGATGAAGTATGGTGGACATGGGTACTCGCATATC
TTAACAAATATCGTGCCTAAAATGTTGTTGCGTGGATTGACAGAGCGCGTGTTGGATAAAATCCTGATTG
AGAACCCAAAACAGTGGCTTACCTTCAAGGCGGCCGCACTCGAGCACCACCACCACCACCACTGAGATCC
GGCTGCTAACAAAGCCCGAAAGGAAGCTGAGTTGGCTGCTGCCACCGCTGAGCAATAACTAGCATAACCC
CTTGGGGCCTCTAAACGGGTCTTGAGGGGTTTTTTGCTGAAAGGAGGAACTATATCCGGAT
Features (pLannotate 1.2.2; 13 found; start..end, strand, type, name):
     12..440     +  rep_origin     f1 ori (sequence partly withheld): f1 bacteriophage origin of replication; arrow indicates direction of (+) strand synthesis
    493..597     +  promoter       AmpR promoter: bla
    598..1458    +  CDS            AmpR: β-lactamase; bla; confers resistance to ampicillin, carbenicillin, and related antibiotics
   1629..2217    +  rep_origin     ori: high-copy-number ColE1/pMB1/pBR322/pUC origin of replication
   2403..2542    -  misc_feature   bom: basis of mobility region from pBR322
   2644..2835    -  CDS            rop: Rop protein, which maintains plasmids at low copy number; rop
   2852..3232    +  CDS            YPB1_ECOLX: Protein predicted: Swiss-Prot protein existence level 4. From Escherichia coli.
   3344..3362    +  promoter       T7 promoter: promoter for bacteriophage T7 RNA polymerase
   3394..3416    +  RBS            RBS: efficient ribosome binding site from bacteriophage T7 gene 10 (Olins and Rangwala, 1989)
   3457..4500    +  CDS            Pter: PTER_MOUSE - Experimental evidence at protein level: Swiss-Prot protein existence level 1. From Mus musculus (Mouse).
   4516..4533    +  CDS            9xHis (fragment): 9xHis affinity tag
   4543..4592    +  CDS            SET1 (fragment): solubility-enhancement tag derived from T7 phage gene 10B
   4600..4647    +  terminator     T7 terminator: transcription terminator for bacteriophage T7 RNA polymerase
