[The description below was written by a language model from this plasmid's Addgene catalogue record and pLannotate feature annotations shown in this document.]
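Description:
pET20b-mPTER is a bacterial expression plasmid built on the pET-20b backbone for producing recombinant mouse PTER (phosphotriesterase-related protein, gene Pter) in E. coli. The sequenced record is about 4.7 kb. It is maintained through a ColE1/pMB1-type origin and selected with ampicillin via the bla β-lactamase gene and its own promoter. The catalogue lists it as high copy, although the annotation also detects a rop coding sequence and the pBR322 bom region, which are typical of pBR322-derived pET backbones. An f1 origin is also present, which allows single-stranded DNA production with helper phage.

The expression cassette follows the standard pET layout. A T7 promoter and the strong ribosome binding site from T7 gene 10 drive the Pter open reading frame, and a T7 terminator ends the transcript. No lac operator or lacI gene is annotated. Transcription depends on T7 RNA polymerase, so the plasmid is propagated in a cloning strain and moved into a BL21-type host for protein production.

The 1113 bp insert was placed between NdeI and NotI sites. According to the record, it carries an N-terminal Strep tag supplied with the insert and is fused to a C-terminal 6xHis tag from the backbone. The feature table annotates the histidine tag (as a fragment of a longer His tag) just downstream of Pter. The Strep tag is not annotated separately, but the gap between the ribosome binding site and the start of the Pter match is consistent with it. The short "SET1" fragment called just before the terminator is probably an incidental match to T7-derived backbone sequence. The two tags allow affinity purification of the protein, which the associated work used to study PTER's role in taurine metabolism.
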