Addgene plasmid #222189: pET20b-mPTER
Purpose: Bacterial expression of mouse PTER protein
Depositing lab: Jonathan Long. Depositing organization: Stanford University. Publication: A PTER-dependent pathway of taurine metabolism linked to energy balance. Wei W, Lyu X, Markhard AL, Fu S, Mardjuki RE, Cavanagh PE, Zeng X, Rajniak J, Lu N, Xiao S, Zhao M, Moya-Garzon MD, Truong SD, Chou JC, Wat LW, Chidambaranathan-Reghupaty S, Coassolo L, Xu D, Shen F, Huang W, Ramirez CB, Jang C, Svensson KJ, Fischbach MA, Long JZ. bioRxiv [Preprint]. 2024 Mar 22:2024.03.21.586194. doi: 10.1101/2024.03.21.586194. PubMed 38562797.
Backbone
  Vector backbone: pET-20b
  Vector type: Bacterial Expression
Growth in bacteria
  Bacterial resistance: Ampicillin, 100 μg/mL
  Growth temperature: 37°C
  Growth strain: DH5alpha
  Growth instructions: E. coli BL21 should be used for protein expression.
  Copy number: High Copy
Gene/Insert
  Gene/Insert name: PTER
  Species: M. musculus (mouse)
  Insert size (bp): 1113
  Entrez Gene: Pter (a.k.a. Mpr56-1)
  Tag / fusion protein: Strep (N terminal on insert); 6xHis (C terminal on backbone)
  Cloning method: Restriction Enzyme; 5′ cloning site NdeI (unknown if destroyed); 3′ cloning site NotI (unknown if destroyed)
Terms and licenses: Academic/Nonprofit Terms; Industry Terms: Not Available to Industry
Depositor comments: Please visit https://doi.org/10.1101/2024.03.21.586194 for bioRxiv preprint.
How to cite: pET20b-mPTER was a gift from Jonathan Long (Addgene plasmid # 222189 ; http://n2t.net/addgene:222189 ; RRID:Addgene_222189)
